Addgene plasmid #146647: pGEX-6P-1-DmPABPC1_J
Purpose: Bacterial Expression of DmPABPC1
Depositing lab: Elisa Izaurralde. Depositing organization: Max Planck Institute for Developmental Biology.
Backbone
  Vector backbone: pGEX-6P-1
  Vector type: Bacterial Expression
Growth in bacteria
  Bacterial resistance: Ampicillin, 100 μg/mL
  Growth temperature: 37°C
  Growth strain: DH5alpha
  Copy number: Low Copy
Gene/Insert
  Gene/Insert name: DmPABPC1
  Species: D. melanogaster (fly)
  Mutation: G26S relative to NM_166265.2/NP_725750.1
  Entrez Gene: pAbp (a.k.a. Dmel_CG5119, BABP, BcDNA:LD24412, CG16803, CG5119, Dmel\CG5119, PABP, PABP55B, PABPC1, PAbp, Pabp, anon-EST:Posey247, anon-EST:Posey249, anon-EST:fe2E5, dPABP, duo, l(2)SH1908, l(2)SH2 1908, l(2)k10109, pAB, pABP, pABp, pabp)
  Cloning method: Unknown
Terms and licenses: Academic/Nonprofit Terms; Industry Terms: Not Available to Industry
Depositor comments: ORF extracted from NCBI:NM_166265.2 Plasmids from this collection were made available to the research community and donated after the lab closed. Please note that the sequence provided by the depositing laboratory may be theoretical/predicted or based on Sanger sequencing results. There may be discrepancies between sequencing results obtained by Addgene and the depositor sequence. If an Addgene verified sequence is not available, please contact before placing your order to request that our lab fully sequence the plasmid.
How to cite: pGEX-6P-1-DmPABPC1_J was a gift from Elisa Izaurralde (Addgene plasmid # 146647 ; http://n2t.net/addgene:146647 ; RRID:Addgene_146647)
