[The description below was written by a language model from this plasmid's Addgene catalogue record and pLannotate feature annotations shown in this document.]
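Description:
pGEX-6P-1-DmPABPC1_J is a 6,866 nt bacterial expression plasmid built on the pGEX-6P-1 backbone for producing the Drosophila melanogaster cytoplasmic poly(A)-binding protein (pAbp/PABPC1) in E. coli as a glutathione S-transferase fusion. It is maintained through a ColE1/pBR322-type origin and selected with ampicillin via the β-lactamase gene under its own promoter. The catalogue lists it as low copy, although the annotation tool labels the origin generically as high-copy, and only a short rop fragment is detected. Fragments of the pBR322 bom region, a lac promoter/operator–lacZα segment and a small piece of E. coli yciV are backbone remnants with no evident role in expression.

The expression cassette consists of the hybrid tac promoter followed by a lac operator, the Schistosoma japonicum GST coding sequence, and, after a short unannotated linker, the roughly 1.9 kb PABP open reading frame. In pGEX-6P vectors this linker normally carries a PreScission protease recognition site for removing the tag, though it is not annotated here. A plasmid-borne lacI gene supplies the repressor that keeps the tac promoter off until IPTG is added. One sequence record annotates its promoter as the stronger lacIq variant and the other as the ordinary lacI promoter, and the two feature tables otherwise differ only by a four-nucleotide offset. The insert was derived from a reference mRNA and carries a G26S substitution relative to it. The record gives only bacterial expression as the purpose. A GST fusion of this type is typically used for glutathione-affinity purification or pull-down assays of this mRNA poly(A) tail-binding, eIF4G-interacting protein.
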