Features (pLannotate 1.2.2; 17 found; start..end, strand, type, name):
    179..207     +  promoter       tac promoter: strong E. coli promoter; hybrid between the trp and lac UV5 promoters
    215..231     +  protein_bind   lac operator: The lac repressor binds to the lac operator to inhibit transcription in E. coli. This inhibition can be relieved by adding lactose or isopropyl-β-D-thiogalactopyranoside (IPTG). lac repressor encoded by lacI
    254..907     +  CDS            GST26_SCHJA: Experimental evidence at protein level: Swiss-Prot protein existence level 1. GST isoenzymes appear to play a central role in the parasite detoxification system. Other functions are also suspected including a role in increasing the solubility of haematin in the parasite gut. From Schistosoma japonicum (Blood fluke).
    947..2848    +  CDS            pAbp: PABP_DROME - Experimental evidence at protein level: Swiss-Prot protein existence level 1. Binds the poly(A) tail of mRNA (PubMed:2125288). Since it interacts with the cap-associating translation initiation factor eIF4G, it is likely that it functions by linking Atx2 to the cap-binding complex (PubMed:28388438). Forms a complex with tyf and Atx2 which functions in adult circadian pacemaker neurons to sustain circadian rhythms likely by switching between activator and repressor modes of post-transcriptional regulation via interaction with Lsm12a or me31B, respectively (PubMed:28388438). The act
   2879..2918    +  CDS            rop (fragment): Rop protein, which maintains plasmids at low copy number; rop
   3020..3060    +  misc_feature   bom (fragment): basis of mobility region from pBR322
   3165..3269    +  promoter       AmpR promoter: bla
   3270..4130    +  CDS            AmpR: β-lactamase; bla; confers resistance to ampicillin, carbenicillin, and related antibiotics
   4301..4889    +  rep_origin     ori: high-copy-number ColE1/pMB1/pBR322/pUC origin of replication
   5075..5126    -  misc_feature   bom (fragment): basis of mobility region from pBR322
   5133..5210    +  promoter       lacI promoter: lacI
   5211..6293    +  CDS            lacI: lac repressor; lacI; The lac repressor binds to the lac operator to inhibit transcription in E. coli. This inhibition can be relieved by adding lactose or isopropyl-β-D-thiogalactopyranoside (IPTG).
   6306..6327    +  protein_bind   CAP binding site: CAP binding activates transcription in the presence of cAMP. E. coli catabolite activator protein
   6342..6372    +  promoter       lac promoter: promoter for the E. coli lac operon
   6380..6396    +  protein_bind   lac operator: The lac repressor binds to the lac operator to inhibit transcription in E. coli. This inhibition can be relieved by adding lactose or isopropyl-β-D-thiogalactopyranoside (IPTG). lac repressor encoded by lacI
   6416..6589    +  CDS            lacZα: LacZα fragment of β-galactosidase; lacZ fragment
   6853..103     -  CDS            yciV (fragment) (across the origin): RNAAM_ECOLI - Also known as trpH From Escherichia coli (strain K12).
>Addgene plasmid #146647 | pGEX-6P-1-DmPABPC1_J | addgene full sequence | sequence record 437529 | Addgene NGS Result
TATCGACTGCACGGTGCACCAATGCTTCTGGCGTCAGGCAGCCATCGGAAGCTGTGGTATGGCTGTGCAG
GTCGTAAATCACTGCATAATTCGTGTCGCTCAAGGCGCACTCCCGTTCTGGATAATGTTTTTTGCGCCGA
CATCATAACGGTTCTGGCAAATATTCTGAAATGAGCTGTTGACAATTAATCATCGGCTCGTATAATGTGT
GGAATTGTGAGCGGATAACAATTTCACACAGGAAACAGTATTCATGTCCCCTATACTAGGTTATTGGAAA
ATTAAGGGCCTTGTGCAACCCACTCGACTTCTTTTGGAATATCTTGAAGAAAAATATGAAGAGCATTTGT
ATGAGCGCGATGAAGGTGATAAATGGCGAAACAAAAAGTTTGAATTGGGTTTGGAGTTTCCCAATCTTCC
TTATTATATTGATGGTGATGTTAAATTAACACAGTCTATGGCCATCATACGTTATATAGCTGACAAGCAC
AACATGTTGGGTGGTTGTCCAAAAGAGCGTGCAGAGATTTCAATGCTTGAAGGAGCGGTTTTGGATATTA
GATACGGTGTTTCGAGAATTGCATATAGTAAAGACTTTGAAACTCTCAAAGTTGATTTTCTTAGCAAGCT
ACCTGAAATGCTGAAAATGTTCGAAGATCGTTTATGTCATAAAACATATTTAAATGGTGATCATGTAACC
CATCCTGACTTCATGTTGTATGACGCTCTTGATGTTGTTTTATACATGGACCCAATGTGCCTGGATGCGT
TCCCAAAATTAGTTTGTTTTAAAAAACGTATTGAAGCTATCCCACAAATTGATAAGTACTTGAAATCCAG
CAAGTATATAGCATGGCCTTTGCAGGGCTGGCAAGCCACGTTTGGTGGTGGCGACCATCCTCCAAAATCG
GATCTGGAAGTTCTGTTCCAGGGGCCCCTGGGATCCATGGCTTCTCTATACGTCGGTGATCTCCCACAGG
ACGTCAACGAATCGGGACTTTTTGACAAGTTCTCGTCTGCTAGTCCAGTGCTGTCCATTCGTGTCTGCCG
CGATGTGATTACCCGTCGCTCGTTGGGCTATGCCTACGTCAACTTCCAGCAGCCAGCCGATGCTGAGCGT
GCTTTGGACACCATGAACTTTGACCTGGTTCGCAACAAGCCCATTCGCATTATGTGGTCTCAGCGTGATC
CGTCTCTTCGTCGCTCCGGTGTGGGCAACGTGTTCATCAAGAACTTAGATAGGGCCATCGACAACAAGGC
AATCTACGACACTTTCTCCGCCTTCGGCAACATTTTAAGCTGCAAGGTAGCCACCGATGAAAAGGGCAAC
TCAAAGGGCTATGGATTCGTCCACTTCGAGACCGAGGAGGCCGCAAACACGTCCATCGACAAAGTCAATG
GCATGTTGCTTAACGGCAAGAAGGTCTACGTGGGTAAGTTCATCCCGCGCAAGGAGCGCGAGAAGGAGCT
GGGCGAGAAGGCTAAGCTCTTCACCAATGTATATGTGAAGAACTTCACTGAGGATTTCGACGATGAAAAA
CTGAAGGAATTCTTTGAGCCCTACGGCAAGATAACCAGCTACAAGGTCATGTCCAAGGAGGATGGCAAGA
GCAAGGGCTTCGGATTCGTTGCATTCGAGACAACAGAGGCTGCTGAGGCGGCCGTTCAGGCTCTCAATGG
CAAGGACATGGGAGAGGGCAAGTCCCTGTACGTGGCTCGTGCCCAGAAGAAGGCCGAACGCCAGCAGGAG
CTGAAGCGCAAGTTCGAGGAACTGAAGCAGAAGCGTCACGAGTCAGTGTTCGGCGTTAACTTGTACGTTA
AGAACCTGGACGACACAATCGATGACGATCGTCTGCGCATCGCGTTCTCTCCATACGGCAACATCACATC
GGCCAAGGTCATGACCGATGAGGAGGGTCGCTCCAAGGGATTCGGCTTCGTGTGCTTCAATGCCGCAAGC
GAGGCTACCTGCGCCGTCACCGAGCTGAACGGTCGCGTCGTCGGCAGTAAGCCGTTGTACGTTGCTTTGG
CCCAAAGGAAGGAGGAGCGCAAGGCTCATCTCGCCTCGCAGTACATGCGTCACATGACCGGCATGCGTAT
GCAGCAGCTGGGACAGATCTACCAGCCCAACGCGGCTAGCGGCTTCTTTGTGCCGACCCTTCCGTCAAAT
CAGCGTTTCTTCGGTTCCCAGGTGGCCACTCAGATGAGAAACACACCCCGCTGGGTGCCCCAGGTGCGTC
CCCCAGCAGCCATACAGGGTGTCCAGGCCGGAGCTGCCGCTGCTGGTGGCTTCCAGGGCACAGCCGGTGC
GGTGCCCACTCAGTTCCGTTCGGCTGCTGCTGGCGCTCGCGGGGCACAGCCTCAGGTGCAGGGCACACAC
GCCGCCGCTGCTGCGGCTAACAACATGCGCAACACTGGAGCACGCGCTATTACTGGCCAGCAAACTGCAG
CACCCAACATGCAGATCCCCGGAGCCCAAATCGCTGGCGGTGCCCAGCAGCGTACTTCCAACTATAAGTA
CACCTCAAACATGCGTAATCCTCCAGTGCCACAGTTGCATCAGACCCAGCCAATTCCACAGCAATTGCAA
GGAAAGAATTCTGAGAAGCTCATTGCCTCGTTGCTGGCCAACGCCAAGCCGCAGGAGCAGAAACAGATCC
TGGGCGAGCGTCTGTATCCGATGATTGAACATATGCACGCCAATTTGGCTGGTAAGATCACCGGCATGTT
GTTGGAGATCGAAAACTCTGAGCTCTTGCACATGATCGAGGATCAGGAGGCCCTTAAGGCCAAGGTGGAG
GAGGCTGTGGCCGTGCTTCAGGTGCACCGCGTCACCGAGCCCGCCAACTAAGCGGCCGCATCGTGACTGA
CTGACGATCTGCCTCGCGCGTTTCGGTGATGACGGTGAAAACCTCTGACACATGCAGCTCCCGGAGACGG
TCACAGCTTGTCTGTAAGCGGATGCCGGGAGCAGACAAGCCCGTCAGGGCGCGTCAGCGGGTGTTGGCGG
GTGTCGGGGCGCAGCCATGACCCAGTCACGTAGCGATAGCGGAGTGTATAATTCTTGAAGACGAAAGGGC
CTCGTGATACGCCTATTTTTATAGGTTAATGTCATGATAATAATGGTTTCTTAGACGTCAGGTGGCACTT
TTCGGGGAAATGTGCGCGGAACCCCTATTTGTTTATTTTTCTAAATACATTCAAATATGTATCCGCTCAT
GAGACAATAACCCTGATAAATGCTTCAATAATATTGAAAAAGGAAGAGTATGAGTATTCAACATTTCCGT
GTCGCCCTTATTCCCTTTTTTGCGGCATTTTGCCTTCCTGTTTTTGCTCACCCAGAAACGCTGGTGAAAG
TAAAAGATGCTGAAGATCAGTTGGGTGCACGAGTGGGTTACATCGAACTGGATCTCAACAGCGGTAAGAT
CCTTGAGAGTTTTCGCCCCGAAGAACGTTTTCCAATGATGAGCACTTTTAAAGTTCTGCTATGTGGCGCG
GTATTATCCCGTGTTGACGCCGGGCAAGAGCAACTCGGTCGCCGCATACACTATTCTCAGAATGACTTGG
TTGAGTACTCACCAGTCACAGAAAAGCATCTTACGGATGGCATGACAGTAAGAGAATTATGCAGTGCTGC
CATAACCATGAGTGATAACACTGCGGCCAACTTACTTCTGACAACGATCGGAGGACCGAAGGAGCTAACC
GCTTTTTTGCACAACATGGGGGATCATGTAACTCGCCTTGATCGTTGGGAACCGGAGCTGAATGAAGCCA
TACCAAACGACGAGCGTGACACCACGATGCCTGCAGCAATGGCAACAACGTTGCGCAAACTATTAACTGG
CGAACTACTTACTCTAGCTTCCCGGCAACAATTAATAGACTGGATGGAGGCGGATAAAGTTGCAGGACCA
CTTCTGCGCTCGGCCCTTCCGGCTGGCTGGTTTATTGCTGATAAATCTGGAGCCGGTGAGCGTGGGTCTC
GCGGTATCATTGCAGCACTGGGGCCAGATGGTAAGCCCTCCCGTATCGTAGTTATCTACACGACGGGGAG
TCAGGCAACTATGGATGAACGAAATAGACAGATCGCTGAGATAGGTGCCTCACTGATTAAGCATTGGTAA
CTGTCAGACCAAGTTTACTCATATATACTTTAGATTGATTTAAAACTTCATTTTTAATTTAAAAGGATCT
AGGTGAAGATCCTTTTTGATAATCTCATGACCAAAATCCCTTAACGTGAGTTTTCGTTCCACTGAGCGTC
AGACCCCGTAGAAAAGATCAAAGGATCTTCTTGAGATCCTTTTTTTCTGCGCGTAATCTGCTGCTTGCAA
ACAAAAAAACCACCGCTACCAGCGGTGGTTTGTTTGCCGGATCAAGAGCTACCAACTCTTTTTCCGAAGG
TAACTGGCTTCAGCAGAGCGCAGATACCAAATACTGTCCTTCTAGTGTAGCCGTAGTTAGGCCACCACTT
CAAGAACTCTGTAGCACCGCCTACATACCTCGCTCTGCTAATCCTGTTACCAGTGGCTGCTGCCAGTGGC
GATAAGTCGTGTCTTACCGGGTTGGACTCAAGACGATAGTTACCGGATAAGGCGCAGCGGTCGGGCTGAA
CGGGGGGTTCGTGCACACAGCCCAGCTTGGAGCGAACGACCTACACCGAACTGAGATACCTACAGCGTGA
GCTATGAGAAAGCGCCACGCTTCCCGAAGGGAGAAAGGCGGACAGGTATCCGGTAAGCGGCAGGGTCGGA
ACAGGAGAGCGCACGAGGGAGCTTCCAGGGGGAAACGCCTGGTATCTTTATAGTCCTGTCGGGTTTCGCC
ACCTCTGACTTGAGCGTCGATTTTTGTGATGCTCGTCAGGGGGGCGGAGCCTATGGAAAAACGCCAGCAA
CGCGGCCTTTTTACGGTTCCTGGCCTTTTGCTGGCCTTTTGCTCACATGTTCTTTCCTGCGTTATCCCCT
GATTCTGTGGATAACCGTATTACCGCCTTTGAGTGAGCTGATACCGCTCGCCGCAGCCGAACGACCGAGC
GCAGCGAGTCAGTGAGCGAGGAAGCGGAAGAGCGCCTGATGCGGTATTTTCTCCTTACGCATCTGTGCGG
TATTTCACACCGCATAAATTCCGACACCATCGAATGGCGCAAAACCTTTCGCGGTATGGCATGATAGCGC
CCGGAAGAGAGTCAATTCAGGGTGGTGAATGTGAAACCAGTAACGTTATACGATGTCGCAGAGTATGCCG
GTGTCTCTTATCAGACCGTTTCCCGCGTGGTGAACCAGGCCAGCCACGTTTCTGCGAAAACGCGGGAAAA
AGTGGAAGCGGCGATGGCGGAGCTGAATTACATTCCCAACCGCGTGGCACAACAACTGGCGGGCAAACAG
TCGTTGCTGATTGGCGTTGCCACCTCCAGTCTGGCCCTGCACGCGCCGTCGCAAATTGTCGCGGCGATTA
AATCTCGCGCCGATCAACTGGGTGCCAGCGTGGTGGTGTCGATGGTAGAACGAAGCGGCGTCGAAGCCTG
TAAAGCGGCGGTGCACAATCTTCTCGCGCAACGCGTCAGTGGGCTGATCATTAACTATCCGCTGGATGAC
CAGGATGCCATTGCTGTGGAAGCTGCCTGCACTAATGTTCCGGCGTTATTTCTTGATGTCTCTGACCAGA
CACCCATCAACAGTATTATTTTCTCCCATGAAGACGGTACGCGACTGGGCGTGGAGCATCTGGTCGCATT
GGGTCACCAGCAAATCGCGCTGTTAGCGGGCCCATTAAGTTCTGTCTCGGCGCGTCTGCGTCTGGCTGGC
TGGCATAAATATCTCACTCGCAATCAAATTCAGCCGATAGCGGAACGGGAAGGCGACTGGAGTGCCATGT
CCGGTTTTCAACAAACCATGCAAATGCTGAATGAGGGCATCGTTCCCACTGCGATGCTGGTTGCCAACGA
TCAGATGGCGCTGGGCGCAATGCGCGCCATTACCGAGTCCGGGCTGCGCGTTGGTGCGGATATCTCGGTA
GTGGGATACGACGATACCGAAGACAGCTCATGTTATATCCCGCCGTTAACCACCATCAAACAGGATTTTC
GCCTGCTGGGGCAAACCAGCGTGGACCGCTTGCTGCAACTCTCTCAGGGCCAGGCGGTGAAGGGCAATCA
GCTGTTGCCCGTCTCACTGGTGAAAAGAAAAACCACGCTAGCGCCCAATACGCAAACCGCCTCTCCCCGC
GCGTTGGCCGATTCATTAATGCAGCTGGCACGACAGGTTTCCCGACTGGAAAGCGGGCAGTGAGCGCAAC
GCAATTAATGTAAGTTAGCTCACTCATTAGGCACCCCAGGCTTTACACTTTATGCTTCCGGCTCGTATGT
TGTGTGGAATTGTGAGCGGATAACAATTTCACACAGGAAACAGCTATGACCATGATTACGGATTCACTGG
CCGTCGTTTTACAACGTCGTGACTGGGAAAACCCTGGCGTTACCCAACTTAATCGCCTTGCAGCACATCC
CCCTTTCGCCAGCTGGCGTAATAGCGAAGAGGCCCGCACCGATCGCCCTTCCCAACAGTTGCGCAGCCTG
AATGGCGAATGGCGCTTTGCCTGGTTTCCGGCACCAGAAGCGGTGCCGGAAAGCTGGCTGGAGTGCGATC
TTCCTGAGGCCGATACTGTCGTCGTCCCCTCAAACTGGCAGATGCACGGTTACGATGCGCCCATCTACAC
CAACGTGACCTATCCCATTACGGTCAATCCGCCGTTTGTTCCCACGGAGAATCCGACGGGTTGTTACTCG
CTCACATTTAATGTTGATGAAAGCTGGCTACAGGAAGGCCAGACGCGAATTATTTTTGATGGCGTTGGAA
TTAGCT
