Features (pLannotate 1.2.2; 17 found; start..end, strand, type, name):
      6..107     -  CDS            yciV (fragment): RNAAM_ECOLI - Also known as trpH From Escherichia coli (strain K12).
    183..211     +  promoter       tac promoter: strong E. coli promoter; hybrid between the trp and lac UV5 promoters
    219..235     +  protein_bind   lac operator: The lac repressor binds to the lac operator to inhibit transcription in E. coli. This inhibition can be relieved by adding lactose or isopropyl-β-D-thiogalactopyranoside (IPTG). lac repressor encoded by lacI
    258..911     +  CDS            GST26_SCHJA: Experimental evidence at protein level: Swiss-Prot protein existence level 1. GST isoenzymes appear to play a central role in the parasite detoxification system. Other functions are also suspected including a role in increasing the solubility of haematin in the parasite gut. From Schistosoma japonicum (Blood fluke).
    951..2852    +  CDS            pAbp: PABP_DROME - Experimental evidence at protein level: Swiss-Prot protein existence level 1. Binds the poly(A) tail of mRNA (PubMed:2125288). Since it interacts with the cap-associating translation initiation factor eIF4G, it is likely that it functions by linking Atx2 to the cap-binding complex (PubMed:28388438). Forms a complex with tyf and Atx2 which functions in adult circadian pacemaker neurons to sustain circadian rhythms likely by switching between activator and repressor modes of post-transcriptional regulation via interaction with Lsm12a or me31B, respectively (PubMed:28388438). The act
   2883..2922    +  CDS            rop (fragment): Rop protein, which maintains plasmids at low copy number; rop
   3024..3064    +  misc_feature   bom (fragment): basis of mobility region from pBR322
   3169..3273    +  promoter       AmpR promoter: bla
   3274..4134    +  CDS            AmpR: β-lactamase; bla; confers resistance to ampicillin, carbenicillin, and related antibiotics
   4305..4893    +  rep_origin     ori: high-copy-number ColE1/pMB1/pBR322/pUC origin of replication
   5079..5130    -  misc_feature   bom (fragment): basis of mobility region from pBR322
   5137..5214    +  promoter       lacIq promoter: lacI (mutant); In the lacIq allele, a single base change in the promoter boosts expression of the lacI gene about 10-fold.
   5215..6297    +  CDS            lacI: lac repressor; lacI; The lac repressor binds to the lac operator to inhibit transcription in E. coli. This inhibition can be relieved by adding lactose or isopropyl-β-D-thiogalactopyranoside (IPTG).
   6310..6331    +  protein_bind   CAP binding site: CAP binding activates transcription in the presence of cAMP. E. coli catabolite activator protein
   6346..6376    +  promoter       lac promoter: promoter for the E. coli lac operon
   6384..6400    +  protein_bind   lac operator: The lac repressor binds to the lac operator to inhibit transcription in E. coli. This inhibition can be relieved by adding lactose or isopropyl-β-D-thiogalactopyranoside (IPTG). lac repressor encoded by lacI
   6420..6593    +  CDS            lacZα: LacZα fragment of β-galactosidase; lacZ fragment
>Addgene plasmid #146647 | pGEX-6P-1-DmPABPC1_J | analyzer sequence | sequence record 289093
ACGTTATCGACTGCACGGTGCACCAATGCTTCTGGCGTCAGGCAGCCATCGGAAGCTGTGGTATGGCTGT
GCAGGTCGTAAATCACTGCATAATTCGTGTCGCTCAAGGCGCACTCCCGTTCTGGATAATGTTTTTTGCG
CCGACATCATAACGGTTCTGGCAAATATTCTGAAATGAGCTGTTGACAATTAATCATCGGCTCGTATAAT
GTGTGGAATTGTGAGCGGATAACAATTTCACACAGGAAACAGTATTCATGTCCCCTATACTAGGTTATTG
GAAAATTAAGGGCCTTGTGCAACCCACTCGACTTCTTTTGGAATATCTTGAAGAAAAATATGAAGAGCAT
TTGTATGAGCGCGATGAAGGTGATAAATGGCGAAACAAAAAGTTTGAATTGGGTTTGGAGTTTCCCAATC
TTCCTTATTATATTGATGGTGATGTTAAATTAACACAGTCTATGGCCATCATACGTTATATAGCTGACAA
GCACAACATGTTGGGTGGTTGTCCAAAAGAGCGTGCAGAGATTTCAATGCTTGAAGGAGCGGTTTTGGAT
ATTAGATACGGTGTTTCGAGAATTGCATATAGTAAAGACTTTGAAACTCTCAAAGTTGATTTTCTTAGCA
AGCTACCTGAAATGCTGAAAATGTTCGAAGATCGTTTATGTCATAAAACATATTTAAATGGTGATCATGT
AACCCATCCTGACTTCATGTTGTATGACGCTCTTGATGTTGTTTTATACATGGACCCAATGTGCCTGGAT
GCGTTCCCAAAATTAGTTTGTTTTAAAAAACGTATTGAAGCTATCCCACAAATTGATAAGTACTTGAAAT
CCAGCAAGTATATAGCATGGCCTTTGCAGGGCTGGCAAGCCACGTTTGGTGGTGGCGACCATCCTCCAAA
ATCGGATCTGGAAGTTCTGTTCCAGGGGCCCCTGGGATCCATGGCTTCTCTATACGTCGGTGATCTCCCA
CAGGACGTCAACGAATCGGGACTTTTTGACAAGTTCTCGTCTGCTGGTCCAGTGCTGTCCATTCGTGTCT
GCCGCGATGTGATTACCCGTCGCTCGTTGGGCTATGCCTACGTCAACTTCCAGCAGCCAGCCGATGCTGA
GCGTGCTTTGGACACCATGAACTTTGACCTGGTTCGCAACAAGCCCATTCGCATTATGTGGTCTCAGCGT
GATCCTTCTCTTCGTCGCTCAGGTGTGGGCAACGTGTTCATCAAGAACTTAGATAGGGCCATCGACAACA
AGGCAATCTACGACACTTTCTCCGCCTTCGGCAACATTTTAAGCTGCAAGGTAGCCACCGATGAAAAGGG
CAACTCAAAGGGCTATGGATTCGTCCACTTCGAGACCGAGGAGGCCGCAAACACGTCCATCGACAAAGTC
AATGGCATGTTGCTCAACGGCAAGAAGGTCTACGTGGGTAAGTTCATCCCGCGCAAGGAGCGCGAGAAGG
AGCTGGGCGAGAAGGCTAAGCTCTTCACCAATGTATATGTGAAGAACTTCACTGAGGATTTCGACGATGA
AAAACTGAAGGAATTCTTTGAGCCCTACGGCAAGATAACCAGCTACAAGGTCATGTCCAAGGAGGATGGC
AAGAGCAAGGGCTTCGGATTCGTTGCATTCGAGACAACAGAGGCTGCTGAGGCGGCCGTTCAGGCTCTCA
ATGGCAAGGACATGGGAGAGGGCAAGTCCCTGTACGTGGCTCGTGCCCAGAAGAAGGCCGAACGCCAGCA
GGAGCTGAAGCGCAAGTTCGAGGAACTGAAGCAGAAGCGTCACGAGTCTGTGTTCGGCGTTAACTTGTAC
GTTAAGAACCTGGACGACACAATCGATGACGATCGTCTGCGCATCGCGTTCTCTCCATACGGCAACATCA
CATCGGCCAAGGTCATGACCGATGAGGAGGGTCGCTCCAAGGGATTCGGCTTCGTGTGCTTCAATGCCGC
AAGCGAGGCTACCTGCGCCGTCACCGAGCTGAACGGTCGCGTCGTCGGCAGTAAGCCGTTGTACGTTGCT
TTGGCCCAAAGGAAGGAGGAGCGCAAGGCTCATCTCGCCTCGCAGTACATGCGTCACATGACCGGCATGC
GTATGCAGCAGCTGGGACAGATCTACCAGCCCAACGCGGCTAGCGGCTTCTTTGTGCCGACCCTTCCGTC
AAATCAGCGTTTCTTCGGTTCCCAGGTGGCCACTCAGATGAGAAACACACCCCGCTGGGTGCCCCAGGTG
CGTCCCCCAGCAGCCATACAGGGTGTCCAGGCCGGAGCTGCCGCTGCTGGTGGCTTCCAGGGCACAGCCG
GTGCGGTGCCCACTCAGTTCCGTTCGGCTGCTGCTGGCGCTCGCGGGGCACAGCCTCAGGTGCAGGGCAC
ACATGCCGCCGCTGCTGCGGCTAACAACATGCGCAACACTGGAGCACGCGCTATTACTGGCCAGCAAACT
GCAGCACCCAACATGCAGATCCCCGGAGCCCAAATCGCTGGCGGTGCCCAGCAGCGTACTTCCAACTATA
AGTACACCTCAAACATGCGCAATCCTCCAGTGCCACAGTTGCATCAGACCCAGCCAATTCCACAGCAATT
GCAAGGAAAGAATTCTGAGAAGCTCATTGCCTCGTTGCTGGCCAACGCCAAGCCGCAGGAGCAGAAACAG
ATCCTGGGCGAGCGTCTGTATCCGATGATTGAGCATATGCACGCCAATTTGGCTGGTAAGATCACCGGCA
TGTTGTTGGAGATCGAAAACTCTGAGCTCTTGCACATGATCGAGGATCAGGAGGCCCTTAAGGCCAAGGT
GGAGGAGGCTGTGGCCGTGCTTCAGGTGCACCGCGTCACCGAGCCCGCCAACTAAGCGGCCGCATCGTGA
CTGACTGACGATCTGCCTCGCGCGTTTCGGTGATGACGGTGAAAACCTCTGACACATGCAGCTCCCGGAG
ACGGTCACAGCTTGTCTGTAAGCGGATGCCGGGAGCAGACAAGCCCGTCAGGGCGCGTCAGCGGGTGTTG
GCGGGTGTCGGGGCGCAGCCATGACCCAGTCACGTAGCGATAGCGGAGTGTATAATTCTTGAAGACGAAA
GGGCCTCGTGATACGCCTATTTTTATAGGTTAATGTCATGATAATAATGGTTTCTTAGACGTCAGGTGGC
ACTTTTCGGGGAAATGTGCGCGGAACCCCTATTTGTTTATTTTTCTAAATACATTCAAATATGTATCCGC
TCATGAGACAATAACCCTGATAAATGCTTCAATAATATTGAAAAAGGAAGAGTATGAGTATTCAACATTT
CCGTGTCGCCCTTATTCCCTTTTTTGCGGCATTTTGCCTTCCTGTTTTTGCTCACCCAGAAACGCTGGTG
AAAGTAAAAGATGCTGAAGATCAGTTGGGTGCACGAGTGGGTTACATCGAACTGGATCTCAACAGCGGTA
AGATCCTTGAGAGTTTTCGCCCCGAAGAACGTTTTCCAATGATGAGCACTTTTAAAGTTCTGCTATGTGG
CGCGGTATTATCCCGTGTTGACGCCGGGCAAGAGCAACTCGGTCGCCGCATACACTATTCTCAGAATGAC
TTGGTTGAGTACTCACCAGTCACAGAAAAGCATCTTACGGATGGCATGACAGTAAGAGAATTATGCAGTG
CTGCCATAACCATGAGTGATAACACTGCGGCCAACTTACTTCTGACAACGATCGGAGGACCGAAGGAGCT
AACCGCTTTTTTGCACAACATGGGGGATCATGTAACTCGCCTTGATCGTTGGGAACCGGAGCTGAATGAA
GCCATACCAAACGACGAGCGTGACACCACGATGCCTGCAGCAATGGCAACAACGTTGCGCAAACTATTAA
CTGGCGAACTACTTACTCTAGCTTCCCGGCAACAATTAATAGACTGGATGGAGGCGGATAAAGTTGCAGG
ACCACTTCTGCGCTCGGCCCTTCCGGCTGGCTGGTTTATTGCTGATAAATCTGGAGCCGGTGAGCGTGGG
TCTCGCGGTATCATTGCAGCACTGGGGCCAGATGGTAAGCCCTCCCGTATCGTAGTTATCTACACGACGG
GGAGTCAGGCAACTATGGATGAACGAAATAGACAGATCGCTGAGATAGGTGCCTCACTGATTAAGCATTG
GTAACTGTCAGACCAAGTTTACTCATATATACTTTAGATTGATTTAAAACTTCATTTTTAATTTAAAAGG
ATCTAGGTGAAGATCCTTTTTGATAATCTCATGACCAAAATCCCTTAACGTGAGTTTTCGTTCCACTGAG
CGTCAGACCCCGTAGAAAAGATCAAAGGATCTTCTTGAGATCCTTTTTTTCTGCGCGTAATCTGCTGCTT
GCAAACAAAAAAACCACCGCTACCAGCGGTGGTTTGTTTGCCGGATCAAGAGCTACCAACTCTTTTTCCG
AAGGTAACTGGCTTCAGCAGAGCGCAGATACCAAATACTGTCCTTCTAGTGTAGCCGTAGTTAGGCCACC
ACTTCAAGAACTCTGTAGCACCGCCTACATACCTCGCTCTGCTAATCCTGTTACCAGTGGCTGCTGCCAG
TGGCGATAAGTCGTGTCTTACCGGGTTGGACTCAAGACGATAGTTACCGGATAAGGCGCAGCGGTCGGGC
TGAACGGGGGGTTCGTGCACACAGCCCAGCTTGGAGCGAACGACCTACACCGAACTGAGATACCTACAGC
GTGAGCTATGAGAAAGCGCCACGCTTCCCGAAGGGAGAAAGGCGGACAGGTATCCGGTAAGCGGCAGGGT
CGGAACAGGAGAGCGCACGAGGGAGCTTCCAGGGGGAAACGCCTGGTATCTTTATAGTCCTGTCGGGTTT
CGCCACCTCTGACTTGAGCGTCGATTTTTGTGATGCTCGTCAGGGGGGCGGAGCCTATGGAAAAACGCCA
GCAACGCGGCCTTTTTACGGTTCCTGGCCTTTTGCTGGCCTTTTGCTCACATGTTCTTTCCTGCGTTATC
CCCTGATTCTGTGGATAACCGTATTACCGCCTTTGAGTGAGCTGATACCGCTCGCCGCAGCCGAACGACC
GAGCGCAGCGAGTCAGTGAGCGAGGAAGCGGAAGAGCGCCTGATGCGGTATTTTCTCCTTACGCATCTGT
GCGGTATTTCACACCGCATAAATTCCGACACCATCGAATGGTGCAAAACCTTTCGCGGTATGGCATGATA
GCGCCCGGAAGAGAGTCAATTCAGGGTGGTGAATGTGAAACCAGTAACGTTATACGATGTCGCAGAGTAT
GCCGGTGTCTCTTATCAGACCGTTTCCCGCGTGGTGAACCAGGCCAGCCACGTTTCTGCGAAAACGCGGG
AAAAAGTGGAAGCGGCGATGGCGGAGCTGAATTACATTCCCAACCGCGTGGCACAACAACTGGCGGGCAA
ACAGTCGTTGCTGATTGGCGTTGCCACCTCCAGTCTGGCCCTGCACGCGCCGTCGCAAATTGTCGCGGCG
ATTAAATCTCGCGCCGATCAACTGGGTGCCAGCGTGGTGGTGTCGATGGTAGAACGAAGCGGCGTCGAAG
CCTGTAAAGCGGCGGTGCACAATCTTCTCGCGCAACGCGTCAGTGGGCTGATCATTAACTATCCGCTGGA
TGACCAGGATGCCATTGCTGTGGAAGCTGCCTGCACTAATGTTCCGGCGTTATTTCTTGATGTCTCTGAC
CAGACACCCATCAACAGTATTATTTTCTCCCATGAAGACGGTACGCGACTGGGCGTGGAGCATCTGGTCG
CATTGGGTCACCAGCAAATCGCGCTGTTAGCGGGCCCATTAAGTTCTGTCTCGGCGCGTCTGCGTCTGGC
TGGCTGGCATAAATATCTCACTCGCAATCAAATTCAGCCGATAGCGGAACGGGAAGGCGACTGGAGTGCC
ATGTCCGGTTTTCAACAAACCATGCAAATGCTGAATGAGGGCATCGTTCCCACTGCGATGCTGGTTGCCA
ACGATCAGATGGCGCTGGGCGCAATGCGCGCCATTACCGAGTCCGGGCTGCGCGTTGGTGCGGATATCTC
GGTAGTGGGATACGACGATACCGAAGACAGCTCATGTTATATCCCGCCGTCAACCACCATCAAACAGGAT
TTTCGCCTGCTGGGGCAAACCAGCGTGGACCGCTTGCTGCAACTCTCTCAGGGCCAGGCGGTGAAGGGCA
ATCAGCTGTTGCCCGTCTCACTGGTGAAAAGAAAAACCACCCTGGCGCCCAATACGCAAACCGCCTCTCC
CCGCGCGTTGGCCGATTCATTAATGCAGCTGGCACGACAGGTTTCCCGACTGGAAAGCGGGCAGTGAGCG
CAACGCAATTAATGTGAGTTAGCTCACTCATTAGGCACCCCAGGCTTTACACTTTATGCTTCCGGCTCGT
ATGTTGTGTGGAATTGTGAGCGGATAACAATTTCACACAGGAAACAGCTATGACCATGATTACGGATTCA
CTGGCCGTCGTTTTACAACGTCGTGACTGGGAAAACCCTGGCGTTACCCAACTTAATCGCCTTGCAGCAC
ATCCCCCTTTCGCCAGCTGGCGTAATAGCGAAGAGGCCCGCACCGATCGCCCTTCCCAACAGTTGCGCAG
CCTGAATGGCGAATGGCGCTTTGCCTGGTTTCCGGCACCAGAAGCGGTGCCGGAAAGCTGGCTGGAGTGC
GATCTTCCTGAGGCCGATACTGTCGTCGTCCCCTCAAACTGGCAGATGCACGGTTACGATGCGCCCATCT
ACACCAACGTAACCTATCCCATTACGGTCAATCCGCCGTTTGTTCCCACGGAGAATCCGACGGGTTGTTA
CTCGCTCACATTTAATGTTGATGAAAGCTGGCTACAGGAAGGCCAGACGCGAATTATTTTTGATGGCGTT
GGAATT
